Addgene plasmid #84381: B2M Bulldozer (gRNA crB2M_13)
Purpose: This plasmid expresses a gRNA targeting the first exon of human B2M. Most efficient gRNA targeting B2M, leading to ablation of B2M and MHC class I surface expression in 50% of transfected cells
Depositing lab: Chad Cowan. Depositing organization: Harvard University. Publication: Efficient ablation of genes in human hematopoietic stem and effector cells using CRISPR/Cas9. Mandal PK, Ferreira LM, Collins R, Meissner TB, Boutwell CL, Friesen M, Vrbanac V, Garrison BS, Stortchevoi A, Bryder D, Musunuru K, Brand H, Tager AM, Allen TM, Talkowski ME, Rossi DJ, Cowan CA. Cell Stem Cell. 2014 Nov 6;15(5):643-52. doi: 10.1016/j.stem.2014.10.004. Epub 2014 Nov 6. PubMed 25517468.
Backbone
  Vector backbone: Modified TOPO
  Vector type: Mammalian Expression
Growth in bacteria
  Bacterial resistance: Ampicillin, 100 μg/mL
  Growth temperature: 37°C
  Growth strain: DH5alpha
  Copy number: High Copy
Gene/Insert
  Gene/Insert name: B2M Bulldozer crB2M_13 gRNA
  gRNA/shRNA sequence: GCTACTCTCTCTTTCTGGCC
  Species: H. sapiens (human)
  Promoter: hU6 promoter
  Cloning method: Restriction Enzyme; 5′ cloning site BbsI (not destroyed); 3′ cloning site BbsI (not destroyed)
  Sequencing primers: 5′ T7
Terms and licenses: Academic/Nonprofit Terms; Industry Terms: Not Available to Industry
How to cite: B2M Bulldozer (gRNA crB2M_13) was a gift from Chad Cowan (Addgene plasmid # 84381 ; http://n2t.net/addgene:84381 ; RRID:Addgene_84381)
