[The description below was written by a language model from this plasmid's Addgene catalogue record and pLannotate feature annotations shown in this document.]
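Description:
B2M Bulldozer (gRNA crB2M_13) is a small (about 4.4 kb) guide RNA expression plasmid built on a modified TOPO cloning backbone and catalogued as a mammalian expression vector. It is propagated in E. coli as a high-copy plasmid through a ColE1/pUC-type origin and selected with ampicillin via the β-lactamase gene. The feature table also shows a neomycin/kanamycin phosphotransferase coding sequence preceded by a Tn5 transposase fragment, an f1 phage origin, and remnants of the lac region (lac promoter, operator, CAP site, lacZα fragment). All of these are typical leftovers of the TOPO parent vector rather than functional parts of the payload. SP6 and T7 promoters flank the insert region, with T7 listed as the sequencing primer site.

The payload is a compact cassette bounded by partial attB1 and attB2 Gateway site fragments. In it, the human U6 RNA polymerase III promoter drives a 20-nucleotide spacer, cloned between BbsI sites, fused to the Streptococcus pyogenes Cas9 gRNA scaffold. The spacer targets the first exon of human B2M, which encodes β2-microglobulin, the light chain required for surface display of MHC class I molecules. No Cas9 coding sequence is annotated on the plasmid, so the nuclease must be supplied separately, for example from a co-transfected construct.

According to the record, this was the most efficient B2M-targeting guide tested, abolishing B2M and MHC class I surface expression in about 50% of transfected cells. It comes from work on CRISPR/Cas9 gene ablation in human hematopoietic stem and effector cells, and it is used to knock out B2M in human cells.
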