Features (pLannotate 1.2.2; 17 found; start..end, strand, type, name):
      1..19      +  promoter       SP6 promoter: promoter for bacteriophage SP6 RNA polymerase
    101..119     +  protein_bind   attB1 (fragment): mutant version of attB; recombination site for the Gateway® BP reaction BP Clonase™
    171..411     +  promoter       U6 promoter: RNA polymerase III promoter for human U6 snRNA
    440..515     +  misc_RNA       gRNA scaffold: guide RNA scaffold for the Streptococcus pyogenes CRISPR/Cas9 system
    527..548     -  protein_bind   attB2 (fragment): mutant version of attB; recombination site for the Gateway® BP reaction BP Clonase™
    630..648     -  promoter       T7 promoter: promoter for bacteriophage T7 RNA polymerase
    651..808     +  CDS            lacZα (fragment): LacZα fragment of β-galactosidase; lacZ fragment
    812..1240    +  rep_origin     f1 ori (sequence partly withheld): f1 bacteriophage origin of replication; arrow indicates direction of (+) strand synthesis
   1253..1552    +  CDS            tnpA (fragment): TN5P_ECOLX - Also known as tnp. Experimental evidence at protein level: Swiss-Prot protein existence level 1. Mediates transposition of transposon Tn5 by a 'cut and paste' mechanism. First, the monomeric transposase binds the 19 bp inverted DNA repeats flanking the transposon. Then, dimerization of the DNA- bound transposase creates a synaptic DNA complex. After nicking of the first DNA strand, excision of the transposon proceeds through a series of intermediates. The transposase then mediates the insertion of the transposon at a new site by strand transfer. The activity of the wild- type tran
   1584..2375    +  CDS            neo: KKA2_KLEPN - Also known as kan, nptII. Experimental evidence at protein level: Swiss-Prot protein existence level 1. Resistance to kanamycin, neomycin, paromomycin, ribostamycin, butirosin and gentamicin B. From Klebsiella pneumoniae.
   2379..2395    +  promoter       AmpR promoter (fragment): bla
   2396..3256    +  CDS            AmpR: β-lactamase; bla; confers resistance to ampicillin, carbenicillin, and related antibiotics
   3427..4015    +  rep_origin     ori: high-copy-number ColE1/pMB1/pBR322/pUC origin of replication
   4198..4290    +  CDS            lacI (fragment): lac repressor; lacI; The lac repressor binds to the lac operator to inhibit transcription in E. coli. This inhibition can be relieved by adding lactose or isopropyl-β-D-thiogalactopyranoside (IPTG).
   4303..4324    +  protein_bind   CAP binding site: CAP binding activates transcription in the presence of cAMP. E. coli catabolite activator protein
   4339..4369    +  promoter       lac promoter: promoter for the E. coli lac operon
   4377..4393    +  protein_bind   lac operator: The lac repressor binds to the lac operator to inhibit transcription in E. coli. This inhibition can be relieved by adding lactose or isopropyl-β-D-thiogalactopyranoside (IPTG). lac repressor encoded by lacI
>Addgene plasmid #84381 | B2M Bulldozer (gRNA crB2M_13) | addgene full sequence | sequence record 189203 | Addgene NGS Result
ATTTAGGTGACACTATAGAATACTCAAGCTATGCATCAAGCTTGGTACCGAGCTCGGATCCACTAGTAAC
GGCCGCCAGTGTGCTGGAATTCGCCCTTCATTGTACAAAAAAGCAGGCTTTAAAGGAACCAATTCAGTCG
ACTGGATCCGGTACCAAGGTCGGGCAGGAAGAGGGCCTATTTCCCATGATTCCTTCATATTTGCATATAC
GATACAAGGCTGTTAGAGAGATAATTAGAATTAATTTGACTGTAAACACAAAGATATTAGTACAAAATAC
GTGACGTAGAAAGTAATAATTTCTTGGGTAGTTTGCAGTTTTAAAATTATGTTTTAAAATGGACTATCAT
ATGCTTACCGTAACTTGAAAGTATTTCGATTTCTTGGCTTTATATATCTTGTGGAAAGGACGAAACACCG
CTACTCTCTCTTTCTGGCCGTTTTAGAGCTAGAAATAGCAAGTTAAAATAAGGCTAGTCCGTTATCAACT
TGAAAAAGTGGCACCGAGTCGGTGCTTTTTTTCTAGACCCAGCTTTCTTGTACAAAGTTGGCATTAATGA
AGGGCGAATTCTGCAGATATCCATCACACTGGCGGCCGCTCGAGCATGCATCTAGAGGGCCCAATTCGCC
CTATAGTGAGTCGTATTACAATTCACTGGCCGTCGTTTTACAACGTCGTGACTGGGAAAACCCTGGCGTT
ACCCAACTTAATCGCCTTGCAGCACATCCCCCTTTCGCCAGCTGGCGTAATAGCGAAGAGGCCCGCACCG
ATCGCCCTTCCCAACAGTTGCGCAGCCTGAATGGCGAATGG
[124 nt withheld, positions 812-935]
C
[91 nt withheld, positions 937-1027]
A
[49 nt withheld, positions 1029-1077]
CCTTTGACGTTGGAGTCCACGTTCTTT
[37 nt withheld, positions 1105-1141]
ACCCTATCTCGGTCTATTCTTTTGATTTATAAGGGATTTTGCCGATTTCGGCCTATTGGTTAAAAAATGA
GCTGATTTAACAAAAATTTAACGCGAATTTTAACAAAATTCAGGGCGCAAGGGCTGCTAAAGGAAGCGGA
ACACGTAGAAAGCCAGTCCGCAGAAACGGTGCTGACCCCGGATGAATGTCAGCTACTGGGCTATCTGGAC
AAGGGAAAACGCAAGCGCAAAGAGAAAGCAGGTAGCTTGCAGTGGGCTTACATGGCGATAGCTAGACTGG
GCGGTTTTATGGACAGCAAGCGAACCGGAATTGCCAGCTGGGGCGCCCTCTGGTAAGGTTGGGAAGCCCT
GCAAAGTAAACTGGATGGCTTTCTTGCCGCCAAGGATCTGATGGCGCAGGGGATCAAGATCTGATCAAGA
GACAGGATGAGGATCGTTTCGCATGATTGAACAAGATGGATTGCACGCAGGTTCTCCGGCCGCTTGGGTG
GAGAGGCTATTCGGCTATGACTGGGCACAACAGACAATCGGCTGCTCTGATGCCGCCGTGTTCCGGCTGT
CAGCGCAGGGGCGCCCGGTTCTTTTTGTCAAGACCGACCTGTCCGGTGCCCTGAATGAACTGCAGGACGA
GGCAGCGCGGCTATCGTGGCTGGCCACGACGGGCGTTCCTTGCGCAGCTGTGCTCGACGTTGTCACTGAA
GCGGGAAGGGACTGGCTGCTATTGGGCGAAGTGCCGGGGCAGGATCTCCTGTCATCCCACCTTGCTCCTG
CCGAGAAAGTATCCATCATGGCTGATGCAATGCGGCGGCTGCATACGCTTGATCCGGCTACCTGCCCATT
CGACCACCAAGCGAAACATCGCATCGAGCGAGCACGTACTCGGATGGAAGCCGGTCTTGTCGATCAGGAT
GATCTGGACGAAGAGCATCAGGGGCTCGCGCCAGCCGAACTGTTCGCCAGGCTCAAGGCGCGCATGCCCG
ACGGCGAGGATCTCGTCGTGACCCATGGCGATGCCTGCTTGCCGAATATCATGGTGGAAAATGGCCGCTT
TTCTGGATTCATCGACTGTGGCCGGCTGGGTGTGGCGGACCGCTATCAGGACATAGCGTTGGCTACCCGT
GATATTGCTGAAGAGCTTGGCGGCGAATGGGCTGACCGCTTCCTCGTGCTTTACGGTATCGCCGCTCCCG
ATTCGCAGCGCATCGCCTTCTATCGCCTTCTTGACGAGTTCTTCTGAATTGAAAAAGGAAGAGTATGAGT
ATTCAACATTTCCGTGTCGCCCTTATTCCCTTTTTTGCGGCATTTTGCCTTCCTGTTTTTGCTCACCCAG
AAACGCTGGTGAAAGTAAAAGATGCTGAAGATCAGTTGGGTGCACGAGTGGGTTACATCGAACTGGATCT
CAACAGCGGTAAGATCCTTGAGAGTTTTCGCCCCGAAGAACGTTTTCCAATGATGAGCACTTTTAAAGTT
CTGCTATGTGGCGCGGTATTATCCCGTATTGACGCCGGGCAAGAGCAACTCGGTCGCCGCATACACTATT
CTCAGAATGACTTGGTTGAGTACTCACCAGTCACAGAAAAGCATCTTACGGATGGCATGACAGTAAGAGA
ATTATGCAGTGCTGCCATAACCATGAGTGATAACACTGCGGCCAACTTACTTCTGACAACGATCGGAGGA
CCGAAGGAGCTAACCGCTTTTTTGCACAACATGGGGGATCATGTAACTCGCCTTGATCGTTGGGAACCGG
AGCTGAATGAAGCCATACCAAACGACGAGCGTGACACCACGATGCCTGTAGCAATGGCAACAACGTTGCG
CAAACTATTAACTGGCGAACTACTTACTCTAGCTTCCCGGCAACAATTAATAGACTGGATGGAGGCGGAT
AAAGTTGCAGGACCACTTCTGCGCTCGGCCCTTCCGGCTGGCTGGTTTATTGCTGATAAATCTGGAGCCG
GTGAGCGTGGGTCTCGCGGTATCATTGCAGCACTGGGGCCAGATGGTAAGCCCTCCCGTATCGTAGTTAT
CTACACGACGGGGAGTCAGGCAACTATGGATGAACGAAATAGACAGATCGCTGAGATAGGTGCCTCACTG
ATTAAGCATTGGTAACTGTCAGACCAAGTTTACTCATATATACTTTAGATTGATTTAAAACTTCATTTTT
AATTTAAAAGGATCTAGGTGAAGATCCTTTTTGATAATCTCATGACCAAAATCCCTTAACGTGAGTTTTC
GTTCCACTGAGCGTCAGACCCCGTAGAAAAGATCAAAGGATCTTCTTGAGATCCTTTTTTTCTGCGCGTA
ATCTGCTGCTTGCAAACAAAAAAACCACCGCTACCAGCGGTGGTTTGTTTGCCGGATCAAGAGCTACCAA
CTCTTTTTCCGAAGGTAACTGGCTTCAGCAGAGCGCAGATACCAAATACTGTTCTTCTAGTGTAGCCGTA
GTTAGGCCACCACTTCAAGAACTCTGTAGCACCGCCTACATACCTCGCTCTGCTAATCCTGTTACCAGTG
GCTGCTGCCAGTGGCGATAAGTCGTGTCTTACCGGGTTGGACTCAAGACGATAGTTACCGGATAAGGCGC
AGCGGTCGGGCTGAACGGGGGGTTCGTGCACACAGCCCAGCTTGGAGCGAACGACCTACACCGAACTGAG
ATACCTACAGCGTGAGCTATGAGAAAGCGCCACGCTTCCCGAAGGGAGAAAGGCGGACAGGTATCCGGTA
AGCGGCAGGGTCGGAACAGGAGAGCGCACGAGGGAGCTTCCAGGGGGAAACGCCTGGTATCTTTATAGTC
CTGTCGGGTTTCGCCACCTCTGACTTGAGCGTCGATTTTTGTGATGCTCGTCAGGGGGGCGGAGCCTATG
GAAAAACGCCAGCAACGCGGCCTTTTTACGGTTCCTGGCCTTTTGCTGGCCTTTTGCTCACATGTTCTTT
CCTGCGTTATCCCCTGATTCTGTGGATAACCGTATTACCGCCTTTGAGTGAGCTGATACCGCTCGCCGCA
GCCGAACGACCGAGCGCAGCGAGTCAGTGAGCGAGGAAGCGGAAGAGCGCCCAATACGCAAACCGCCTCT
CCCCGCGCGTTGGCCGATTCATTAATGCAGCTGGCACGACAGGTTTCCCGACTGGAAAGCGGGCAGTGAG
CGCAACGCAATTAATGTGAGTTAGCTCACTCATTAGGCACCCCAGGCTTTACACTTTATGCTTCCGGCTC
GTATGTTGTGTGGAATTGTGAGCGGATAACAATTTCACACAGGAAACAGCTATGACCATGATTACGCCAA
GCT
